>Addgene plasmid #113891 | pHR-CMV-TetO2_3C-mVenus-Twin-Strep | addgene full sequence | sequence record 220224 | Addgene NGS Result
CTAGAATTAATTCCGTGTATTCTATAGTGTCACCTAAATCGTATGTGTATGATACATAAGGTTATGTATT
AATTGTAGCCGCGTTCTAACGACAATATGTACAAGCCTAATTGTGTAGCATCTGGCTTACTGAAGCAGAC
CCTATCATCTCTCTCGTAAACTGCCGTCAGAGTCGGTTTGGTTGGACGAACCTTCTGAGTTTCTGGTAAC
GCCGTCCCGCACCCGGAAATGGTCAGCGAACCAATCAGCAGGGTCATCGCTAGCCAGATCCTCTACGCCG
GACGCATCGTGGCCGGCATCACCGGCGCCACAGGTGCGGTTGCTGGCGCCTATATCGCCGACATCACCGA
TGGGGAAGATCGGGCTCGCCACTTCGGGCTCATGAGCGCTTGTTTCGGCGTGGGTATGGTGGCAGGCCCC
GTGGCCGGGGGACTGTTGGGCGCCATCTCCTTGCATGCACCATTCCTTGCGGCGGCGGTGCTCAACGGCC
TCAACCTACTACTGGGCTGCTTCCTAATGCAGGAGTCGCATAAGGGAGAGCGTCGAATGGTGCACTCTCA
GTACAATCTGCTCTGATGCCGCATAGTTAAGCCAGCCCCGACACCCGCCAACACCCGCTGACGCGCCCTG
ACGGGCTTGTCTGCTCCCGGCATCCGCTTACAGACAAGCTGTGACCGTCTCCGGGAGCTGCATGTGTCAG
AGGTTTTCACCGTCATCACCGAAACGCGCGAGACGAAAGGGCCTCGTGATACGCCTATTTTTATAGGTTA
ATGTCATGATAATAATGGTTTCTTAGACGTCAGGTGGCACTTTTCGGGGAAATGTGCGCGGAACCCCTAT
TTGTTTATTTTTCTAAATACATTCAAATATGTATCCGCTCATGAGACAATAACCCTGATAAATGCTTCAA
TAATATTGAAAAAGGAAGAGTATGAGTATTCAACATTTCCGTGTCGCCCTTATTCCCTTTTTTGCGGCAT
TTTGCCTTCCTGTTTTTGCTCACCCAGAAACGCTGGTGAAAGTAAAAGATGCTGAAGATCAGTTGGGTGC
ACGAGTGGGTTACATCGAACTGGATCTCAACAGCGGTAAGATCCTTGAGAGTTTTCGCCCCGAAGAACGT
TTTCCAATGATGAGCACTTTTAAAGTTCTGCTATGTGGCGCGGTATTATCCCGTATTGACGCCGGGCAAG
AGCAACTCGGTCGCCGCATACACTATTCTCAGAATGACTTGGTTGAGTACTCACCAGTCACAGAAAAGCA
TCTTACGGATGGCATGACAGTAAGAGAATTATGCAGTGCTGCCATAACCATGAGTGATAACACTGCGGCC
AACTTACTTCTGACAACGATCGGAGGACCGAAGGAGCTAACCGCTTTTTTGCACAACATGGGGGATCATG
TAACTCGCCTTGATCGTTGGGAACCGGAGCTGAATGAAGCCATACCAAACGACGAGCGTGACACCACGAT
GCCTGTAGCAATGGCAACAACGTTGCGCAAACTATTAACTGGCGAACTACTTACTCTAGCTTCCCGGCAA
CAATTAATAGACTGGATGGAGGCGGATAAAGTTGCAGGACCACTTCTGCGCTCGGCCCTTCCGGCTGGCT
GGTTTATTGCTGATAAATCTGGAGCCGGTGAGCGTGGGTCTCGCGGTATCATTGCAGCACTGGGGCCAGA
TGGTAAGCCCTCCCGTATCGTAGTTATCTACACGACGGGGAGTCAGGCAACTATGGATGAACGAAATAGA
CAGATCGCTGAGATAGGTGCCTCACTGATTAAGCATTGGTAACTGTCAGACCAAGTTTACTCATATATAC
TTTAGATTGATTTAAAACTTCATTTTTAATTTAAAAGGATCTAGGTGAAGATCCTTTTTGATAATCTCAT
GACCAAAATCCCTTAACGTGAGTTTTCGTTCCACTGAGCGTCAGACCCCGTAGAAAAGATCAAAGGATCT
TCTTGAGATCCTTTTTTTCTGCGCGTAATCTGCTGCTTGCAAACAAAAAAACCACCGCTACCAGCGGTGG
TTTGTTTGCCGGATCAAGAGCTACCAACTCTTTTTCCGAAGGTAACTGGCTTCAGCAGAGCGCAGATACC
AAATACTGTTCTTCTAGTGTAGCCGTAGTTAGGCCACCACTTCAAGAACTCTGTAGCACCGCCTACATAC
CTCGCTCTGCTAATCCTGTTACCAGTGGCTGCTGCCAGTGGCGATAAGTCGTGTCTTACCGGGTTGGACT
CAAGACGATAGTTACCGGATAAGGCGCAGCGGTCGGGCTGAACGGGGGGTTCGTGCACACAGCCCAGCTT
GGAGCGAACGACCTACACCGAACTGAGATACCTACAGCGTGAGCTATGAGAAAGCGCCACGCTTCCCGAA
GGGAGAAAGGCGGACAGGTATCCGGTAAGCGGCAGGGTCGGAACAGGAGAGCGCACGAGGGAGCTTCCAG
GGGGAAACGCCTGGTATCTTTATAGTCCTGTCGGGTTTCGCCACCTCTGACTTGAGCGTCGATTTTTGTG
ATGCTCGTCAGGGGGGCGGAGCCTATGGAAAAACGCCAGCAACGCGGCCTTTTTACGGTTCCTGGCCTTT
TGCTGGCCTTTTGCTCACATGTTCTTTCCTGCGTTATCCCCTGATTCTGTGGATAACCGTATTACCGCCT
TTGAGTGAGCTGATACCGCTCGCCGCAGCCGAACGACCGAGCGCAGCGAGTCAGTGAGCGAGGAAGCGGA
AGAGCGCCCAATACGCAAACCGCCTCTCCCCGCGCGTTGGCCGATTCATTAATGCAGCTGTGGAATGTGT
GTCAGTTAGGGTGTGGAAAGTCCCCAGGCTCCCCAGCAGGCAGAAGTATGCAAAGCATGCATCTCAATTA
GTCAGCAACCAGGTGTGGAAAGTCCCCAGGCTCCCCAGCAGGCAGAAGTATGCAAAGCATGCATCTCAAT
TAGTCAGCAACCATAGTCCCGCCCCTAACTCCGCCCATCCCGCCCCTAACTCCGCCCAGTTCCGCCCATT
CTCCGCCCCATGGCTGACTAATTTTTTTTATTTATGCAGAGGCCGAGGCCGCCTCGGCCTCTGAGCTATT
CCAGAAGTAGTGAGGAGGCTTTTTTGGAGGCCTAGGCTTTTGCAAAAAGCTTGGACACAAGACAGGCTTG
CGAGATATGTTTGAGAATACCACTTTATCCCGCGTCAGGGAGAGGCAGTGCGTAAAAAGACGCGGACTCA
TGTGAAATACTGGTTTTTAGTGCGCCAGATCTCTATAATCTCGCGCAACCTATTTTCCCCTCGAACACTT
TTTAAGCCGTAGATAAACAGGCTGGGACACTTCACATGAGCGAAAAATACATCGTCACCTGGGACATGTT
GCAGATCCATGCACGTAAACTCGCAAGCCGACTGATGCCTTCTGAACAATGGAAAGGCATTATTGCCGTA
AGCCGTGGCGGTCTGTACCGGGTGCGTTACTGGCGCGTGAACTGGGTATTCGTCATGTCGATACCGTTTG
TATTTCCAGCTACGATCACGACAACCAGCGCGAGCTTAAAGTGCTGAAACGCGCAGAAGGCGATGGCGAA
GGCTTCATCGTTATTGATGACCTGGTGGATTCCGGTGGTACTGCGGTTGCGATTCGTGAAATGTATCCAA
AAGCGCACTTTGTCACCATCTTCGCAAAACCGGCTGGTCGTCCGCTGGTTGATGACTATGTTGTTGATAT
CCCGCAAGATACCTGGATTGAACAGCCGTGGGATATGGGCGTCGTATTCGTCCCGCCAATCTCCGGTCGC
TAATCTTTTCAACGCCTGGCACTGCCGGGCGTTGTTCTTTTTAACTTCAGGCGGGTTACAATAGTTTCCA
GTAAGTATTCTGGAGGCTGCATCCATGACACAGGCAAACCTGAGCGAAACCCTGTTCAAACCCCGCTTTA
AACATCCTGAAACCTCGACGCTAGTCCGCCGCTTTAATCACGGCGCACAACCGCCTGTGCAGTCGGCCCT
TGATGGTAAAACCATCCCTCACTGGTATCGCATGATTAACCGTCTGATGTGGATCTGGCGCGGCATTGAC
CCACGCGAAATCCTCGACGTCCAGGCACGTATTGTGATGAGCGATGCCGAACGTACCGACGATGATTTAT
ACGATACGGTGATTGGCTACCGTGGCGGCAACTGGATTTATGAGTGGGCCCCGGATCTTTGTGAAGGAAC
CTTACTTCTGTGGTGTGACATAATTGGACAAACTACCTACAGAGATTTAAAGCTCTAAGGTAAATATAAA
ATTTTTAAGTGTATAATGTGTTAAACTACTGATTCTAATTGTTTGTGTATTTTAGATTCCAACCTATGGA
ACTGATGAATGGGAGCAGTGGTGGAATGCCTTTAATGAGGAAAACCTGTTTTGCTCAGAAGAAATGCCAT
CTAGTGATGATGAGGCTACTGCTGACTCTCAACATTCTACTCCTCCAAAAAAGAAGAGAAAGGTAGAAGA
CCCCAAGGACTTTCCTTCAGAATTGCTAAGTTTTTTGAGTCATGCTGTGTTTAGTAATAGAACTCTTGCT
TGCTTTGCTATTTACACCACAAAGGAAAAAGCTGCACTGCTATACAAGAAAATTATGGAAAAATATTCTG
TAACCTTTATAAGTAGGCATAACAGTTATAATCATAACATACTGTTTTTTCTTACTCCACACAGGCATAG
AGTGTCTGCTATTAATAACTATGCTCAAAAATTGTGTACCTTTAGCTTTTTAATTTGTAAAGGGGTTAAT
AAGGAATATTTGATGTATAGTGCCTTGACTAGAGATCATAATCAGCCATACCACATTTGTAGAGGTTTTA
CTTGCTTTAAAAAACCTCCCACACCTCCCCCTGAACCTGAAACATAAAATGAATGCAATTGTTGTTGTTA
ACTTGTTTATTGCAGCTTATAATGGTTACAAATAAAGCAATAGCATCACAAATTTCACAAATAAAGCATT
TTTTTCACTGCATTCTAGTTGTGGTTTGTCCAAACTCATCAATGTATCTTATCATGTCTGGATCAACTGG
ATAACTCAAGCTAACCAAAATCATCCCAAACTTCCCACCCCATACCCTATTACCACTGCCAATTACCTGT
GGTTTCATTTACTCTAAACCTGTGATTCCTCTGAATTATTTTCATTTTAAAGAAATTGTATTTGTTAAAT
ATGTACTACAAACTTAGTAGTTGGAAGGGCTAATTCACTCCCAAAGAAGACAAGATATCCTTGATCTGTG
GATCTACCACACACAAGGCTACTTCCCTGATTAGCAGAACTACACACCAGGGCCAGGGGTCAGATATCCA
CTGACCTTTGGATGGTGCTACAAGCTAGTACCAGTTGAGCCAGATAAGGTAGAAGAGGCCAATAAAGGAG
AGAACACCAGCTTGTTACACCCTGTGAGCCTGCATGGGATGGATGACCCGGAGAGAGAAGTGTTAGAGTG
GAGGTTTGACAGCCGCCTAGCATTTCATCACGTGGCCCGAGAGCTGCATCCGGAGTACTTCAAGAACTGC
TGATATCGAGCTTGCTACAAGGGACTTTCCGCTGGGGACTTTCCAGGGAGGCGTGGCCTGGGCGGGACTG
GGGAGTGGCGAGCCCTCAGATCCTGCATATAAGCAGCTGCTTTTTGCCTGTACTGGGTCTCTCTGGTTAG
ACCAGATCTGAGCCTGGGAGCTCTCTGGCTAACTAGGGAACCCACTGCTTAAGCCTCAATAAAGCTTGCC
TTGAGTGCTTCAAGTAGTGTGTGCCCGTCTGTTGTGTGACTCTGGTAACTAGAGATCCCTCAGACCCTTT
TAGTCAGTGTGGAAAATCTCTAGCAGTGGCGCCCGAACAGGGACTTGAAAGCGAAAGGGAAACCAGAGGA
GCTCTCTCGACGCAGGACTCGGCTTGCTGAAGCGCGCACGGCAAGAGGCGAGGGGCGGCGACTGGTGAGT
ACGCCAAAAATTTTGACTAGCGGAGGCTAGAAGGAGAGAGATGGGTGCGAGAGCGTCAGTATTAAGCGGG
GGAGAATTAGATCGCGATGGGAAAAAATTCGGTTAAGGCCAGGGGGAAAGAAAAAATATAAATTAAAACA
TATAGTATGGGCAAGCAGGGAGCTAGAACGATTCGCAGTTAATCCTGGCCTGTTAGAAACATCAGAAGGC
TGTAGACAAATACTGGGACAGCTACAACCATCCCTTCAGACAGGATCAGAAGAACTTAGATCATTATATA
ATACAGTAGCAACCCTCTATTGTGTGCATCAAAGGATAGAGATAAAAGACACCAAGGAAGCTTTAGACAA
GATAGAGGAAGAGCAAAACAAAAGTAAGACCACCGCACAGCAAGCGGCCGGCCGCTGATCTTCAGACCTG
GAGGAGGAGATATGAGGGACAATTGGAGAAGTGAATTATATAAATATAAAGTAGTAAAAATTGAACCATT
AGGAGTAGCACCCACCAAGGCAAAGAGAAGAGTGGTGCAGAGAGAAAAAAGAGCAGTGGGAATAGGAGCT
TTGTTCCTTGGGTTCTTGGGAGCAGCAGGAAGCACTATGGGCGCAGCGTCAATGACGCTGACGGTACAGG
CCAGACAATTATTGTCTGGTATAGTGCAGCAGCAGAACAATTTGCTGAGGGCTATTGAGGCGCAACAGCA
TCTGTTGCAACTCACAGTCTGGGGCATCAAGCAGCTCCAGGCAAGAATCCTGGCTGTGGAAAGATACCTA
AAGGATCAACAGCTCCTGGGGATTTGGGGTTGCTCTGGAAAACTCATTTGCACCACTGCTGTGCCTTGGA
ATGCTAGTTGGAGTAATAAATCTCTGGAACAGATTTGGAATCACACGACCTGGATGGAGTGGGACAGAGA
AATTAACAATTACACAAGCTTAATACACTCCTTAATTGAAGAATCGCAAAACCAGCAAGAAAAGAATGAA
CAAGAATTATTGGAATTAGATAAATGGGCAAGTTTGTGGAATTGGTTTAACATAACAAATTGGCTGTGGT
ATATAAAATTATTCATAATGATAGTAGGAGGCTTGGTAGGTTTAAGAATAGTTTTTGCTGTACTTTCTAT
AGTGAATAGAGTTAGGCAGGGATATTCACCATTATCGTTTCAGACCCACCTCCCAACCCCGAGGGGACCC
GACAGGCCCGAAGGAATAGAAGAAGAAGGTGGAGAGAGAGACAGAGACAGATCCATTCGATTAGTGAACG
GATCTCGACGGTATCGCCAAATGGCAGTATTCATCCACAATTTTAAAAGAAAAGGGGGGATTGGGGGGTA
CAGTGCAGGGGAAAGAATAGTAGACATAATAGCAACAGACATACAAACTAAAGAATTACAAAAACAAATT
ACAAAAATTCAAAATTTTCGGGTTTATTACAGGGACAGCAGAGATCCAGTTTGGATCGATAAGCTTGATA
TCGAATTGCTGCAGCCCCGATAGTCGACTACATTTATATTGGCTCATGTCCAATATGACCGCCATGTTGA
CATTGATTATTGACTAGTTATTAATAGTAATCAATTACGGGGTCATTAGTTCATAGCCCATATATGGAGT
TCCGCGTTACATAACTTACGGTAAATGGCCCGCCTGGCTGACCGCCCAACGACCCCCGCCCATTGACGTC
AATAATGACGTATGTTCCCATAGTAACGCCAATAGGGACTTTCCATTGACGTCAATGGGTGGAGTATTTA
CGGTAAACTGCCCACTTGGCAGTACATCAAGTGTATCATATGCCAAGTCCGCCCCCTATTGACGTCAATG
ACGGTAAATGGCCCGCCTGGCATTATGCCCAGTACATGACCTTACGGGACTTTCCTACTTGGCAGTACAT
CTACGTATTAGTCATCGCTATTACCATGGTGATGCGGTTTTGGCAGTACACCAATGGGCGTGGATAGCGG
TTTGACTCACGGGGATTTCCAAGTCTCCACCCCATTGACGTCAATGGGAGTTTGTTTTGGCACCAAAATC
AACGGGACTTTCCAAAATGTCGTAATAACCCCGCCCCGTTGACGCAAATGGGCGGTAGGCGTGTACGGTG
GGAGGTCTATATAAGCAGAGCTCTCCCTATCAGTGATAGAGATCTCCCTATCAGTGATAGAGATCGTCGT
CGTGCTCGTTTAGTGAACCGTCTGATCTCAACAAGCTGTCTAGAGAATTCAAGCTTGCCACCATGGGTAT
CCTTCCCAGCCCTGGGATGCCTGCGCTGCTCTCCCTCGTGAGCCTTCTCTCCGTGCTGCTGATGGGTTGC
GTAGCTGAAACCGGTGCATCTGGAAGTGGTACCCTTGAGGTGCTGTTTCAGGGACCAGGAGGTAGTATGG
TGAGCAAGGGCGAGGAGCTGTTCACCGGGGTGGTGCCCATCCTGGTCGAGCTGGACGGCGACGTAAACGG
CCACAAGTTCAGCGTGTCCGGCGAGGGCGAGGGCGATGCCACCTACGGCAAGCTGACCCTGAAGCTGATC
TGCACCACCGGCAAGCTGCCCGTGCCCTGGCCCACCCTCGTGACCACCCTGGGCTACGGCCTGCAGTGCT
TCGCCCGCTACCCCGACCACATGAAGCAGCACGACTTCTTCAAGTCCGCCATGCCCGAAGGCTACGTCCA
GGAGCGCACCATCTTCTTCAAGGACGACGGCAACTACAAGACCCGCGCCGAGGTGAAGTTCGAGGGCGAC
ACCCTGGTGAACCGCATCGAGCTGAAGGGCATCGACTTCAAGGAGGACGGCAACATCCTGGGGCACAAGC
TGGAGTACAACTACAACAGCCACAACGTCTATATCACCGCCGACAAGCAGAAGAACGGCATCAAGGCCAA
CTTCAAGATCCGCCACAACATCGAGGACGGCGGCGTGCAGCTCGCCGACCACTACCAGCAGAACACCCCC
ATCGGCGACGGCCCCGTGCTGCTGCCCGACAACCACTACCTGAGCTACCAGTCCAAGCTGAGCAAAGACC
CCAACGAGAAGCGCGATCACATGGTCCTGCTGGAGTTCGTGACCGCCGCCGGGATCACTCTCGGCATGGA
CGAGCTGTACAAGGGATCTGCTTGGAGCCATCCACAGTTCGAAAAAGGTGGAGGTTCTGGCGGTGGATCA
GGTGGAAGTGCATGGTCTCACCCTCAGTTTGAGAAATAATGACTCGAGGACTCTTGAGTCGAGCTGCAGG
CATGCAAGCTTGATATCGTACGTATCGATAATCAACCTCTGGATTACAAAATTTGTGAAAGATTGACTGG
TATTCTTAACTATGTTGCTCCTTTTACGCTATGTGGATACGCTGCTTTAATGCCTTTGTATCATGCTATT
GCTTCCCGTATGGCTTTCATTTTCTCCTCCTTGTATAAATCCTGGTTGCTGTCTCTTTATGAGGAGTTGT
GGCCCGTTGTCAGGCAACGTGGCGTGGTGTGCACTGTGTTTGCTGACGCAACCCCCACTGGTTGGGGCAT
TGCCACCACCTGTCAGCTCCTTTCCGGGACTTTCGCTTTCCCCCTCCCTATTGCCACGGCGGAACTCATC
GCCGCCTGCCTTGCCCGCTGCTGGACAGGGGCTCGGCTGTTGGGCACTGACAATTCCGTGGTGTTGTCGG
GGAAATCATCGTCCTTTCCTTGGCTGCTCGCCTGTGTTGCCACCTGGATTCTGCGCGGGACGTCCTTCTG
CTACGTCCCTTCGGCCCTCAATCCAGCGGACCTTCCTTCCCGCGGCCTGCTGCCGGCTCTGCGGCCTCTT
CCGCGTCTTCGCCTTCGCCCTCAGACGAGTCGGATCTCCCTTTGGGCCGCCTCCCCGCATCGATACCGTC
GTCCACGAGGGAATTAATTCGAGCTCCGTACCTTTAAGACCAATGACTTACAAGGCAGCTGTAGATCTTA
GCCACTTTTTAAAAGAAAAGGGGGGACTGGAAGGGCTAATTCACTCCCAACGAAGACAAGATCTGCTTTT
TGCTTGTACTGGGTCTCTCTGGTTAGACCAGATCTGAGCCTGGGAGCTCTCTGGCTAACTAGGGAACCCA
CTGCTTAAGCCTCAATAAAGCTTGCCTTGAGTGCTTCAAGTAGTGTGTGCCCGTCTGTTGTGTGACTCTG
GTAACTAGAGATCCCTCAGACCCTTTTAGTCAGTGTGGAAAATCTCTAGCAGCAA
Features (pLannotate 1.2.2; 35 found; start..end, strand, type, name):
     21..39      -  promoter       SP6 promoter: promoter for bacteriophage SP6 RNA polymerase
    267..546     +  CDS            TcR (fragment): tetracycline efflux protein; tet; confers resistance to tetracycline
    547..595     -  misc_feature   bom (fragment): basis of mobility region from pBR322
    697..732     -  CDS            rop (fragment): Rop protein, which maintains plasmids at low copy number; rop
    827..931     +  promoter       AmpR promoter: bla
    932..1792    +  CDS            AmpR: β-lactamase; bla; confers resistance to ampicillin, carbenicillin, and related antibiotics
   1963..2551    +  rep_origin     ori: high-copy-number ColE1/pMB1/pBR322/pUC origin of replication
   2734..2790    +  CDS            lacI (fragment): lac repressor; lacI; The lac repressor binds to the lac operator to inhibit transcription in E. coli. This inhibition can be relieved by adding lactose or isopropyl-β-D-thiogalactopyranoside (IPTG).
   2797..3126    +  promoter       SV40 promoter: SV40 enhancer and early promoter
   3326..3445    +  CDS            gpt (fragment): XGPT_ECOLI - Also known as gpp, gxu. Experimental evidence at protein level: Swiss-Prot protein existence level 1. Purine salvage pathway enzyme that catalyzes the transfer of the ribosyl-5-phosphate group from 5-phospho-alpha-D-ribose 1- diphosphate (PRPP) to the N9 position of the 6-oxopurines guanine and xanthine to form the corresponding ribonucleotides GMP (guanosine 5'- monophosphate) and XMP (xanthosine 5'-monophosphate), with the release of PPi. To a lesser extent, also acts on hypoxanthine (PubMed:9100006, PubMed:3886014). Does not ribophosphorylate adenine (PubMed:3886014). From Esch
   3445..3780    +  CDS            gpt (fragment): XGPT_ECOLI - Also known as gpp, gxu. Experimental evidence at protein level: Swiss-Prot protein existence level 1. Purine salvage pathway enzyme that catalyzes the transfer of the ribosyl-5-phosphate group from 5-phospho-alpha-D-ribose 1- diphosphate (PRPP) to the N9 position of the 6-oxopurines guanine and xanthine to form the corresponding ribonucleotides GMP (guanosine 5'- monophosphate) and XMP (xanthosine 5'-monophosphate), with the release of PPi. To a lesser extent, also acts on hypoxanthine (PubMed:9100006, PubMed:3886014). Does not ribophosphorylate adenine (PubMed:3886014). From Esch
   3875..4180    +  CDS            frsA (fragment): FRSA_ECOLI - Also known as yafA. Experimental evidence at protein level: Swiss-Prot protein existence level 1. Catalyzes the hydrolysis of esters (PubMed:15808744). Displays esterase activity toward pNP-butyrate (PubMed:15808744). May stimulate mixed-acid fermentation by acting as a fermentation/respiration switch that down-regulates respiration and up- regulates fermentation rates (PubMed:15169777). From Escherichia coli (strain K12).
   4184..4258    +  CDS            small t antigen (fragment): SV40 (simian virus 40) small t antigen
   4260..4325    +  intron         small t intron: SV40 (simian virus 40) small t antigen intron
   4455..4475    +  CDS            SV40 NLS: nuclear localization signal of SV40 (simian virus 40) large T antigen
   4794..4877    +  CDS            large T antigen (fragment): large T antigen from SV40 (simian virus 40)
   4900..5034    +  polyA_signal   SV40 poly(A) signal: SV40 polyadenylation signal
   5201..5530    +  CDS            nef (fragment): NEF_HV1BR - Experimental evidence at protein level: Swiss-Prot protein existence level 1. Extracellular Nef protein targets CD4(+) T-lymphocytes for apoptosis by interacting with CXCR4 surface receptors (PubMed:14990729). From Human immunodeficiency virus type 1 group M subtype B (isolate BRU/LAI) (HIV-1).
   5578..5835    +  LTR            5' LTR (truncated): truncated 5' long terminal repeat (LTR) from HIV-1
   5882..6007    +  misc_feature   HIV-1 Ψ: packaging signal of human immunodeficiency virus type 1
   5991..6329    +  CDS            HIV-1 gag (fragment): gag protein from human immunodeficiency virus 1; gag
   6504..6737    +  misc_feature   RRE: The Rev response element (RRE) of HIV-1 allows for Rev-dependent mRNA export from the nucleus to the cytoplasm.
   7114..7214    +  CDS            Rev (fragment): human immunodeficiency virus 1 (HIV-1) Rev protein; rev; enhances nuclear export of unspliced and incompletely spliced viral mRNAs
   7251..7368    +  misc_feature   cPPT/CTS: central polypurine tract and central termination sequence of HIV-1
   7405..7437    -  misc_feature   MCS (fragment): pBluescript multiple cloning site
   7489..7868    +  enhancer       CMV enhancer: human cytomegalovirus immediate early enhancer
   7870..8069    +  promoter       CMV promoter: human cytomegalovirus (CMV) immediate early promoter
   8074..8093    +  promoter       PLtetO-1 promoter (fragment): modified phage lambda PL promoter with tet operator sites (Lutz and Bujard, 1997)
   8095..8114    +  promoter       PLtetO-1 promoter (fragment): modified phage lambda PL promoter with tet operator sites (Lutz and Bujard, 1997)
   8124..8147    +  promoter       tight TRE promoter (fragment): Tet-responsive promoter PTight, consisting of seven tet operator sequences followed by the minimal CMV promoter
   8327..9043    +  CDS            mVenus: mVenus is a basic (constitutively fluorescent) yellow fluorescent protein published in 2006, derived from Aequorea victoria. It is reported to be a rapidly-maturing monomer with moderate acid sensitivity.
   9050..9099    +  CDS            Twin-Strep-tag (fragment): two Strep-Tag®II moieties connected by a linker for enhanced binding to Strep-Tactin®, an engineered form of streptavidin (Schmidt et al., 2013)
   9200..9788    +  misc_feature   WPRE: woodchuck hepatitis virus posttranscriptional regulatory element
   9828..9896    +  CDS            nef (fragment): NEF_HV1Z2 - Experimental evidence at protein level: Swiss-Prot protein existence level 1. Extracellular Nef protein targets CD4(+) T-lymphocytes for apoptosis by interacting with CXCR4 surface receptors. From Human immunodeficiency virus type 1 group M subtype D (isolate Z2/CDC-Z34) (HIV-1).
   9898..10131   +  LTR            3' LTR (ΔU3): self-inactivating 3' long terminal repeat (LTR) from HIV-1
