[The description below was written by a language model from this plasmid's Addgene catalogue record and pLannotate feature annotations shown in this document.]
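Description:
pHR-CMV-TetO2_3C-mVenus-Twin-Strep is an empty HIV-1-based lentiviral transfer vector (about 10.1 kb) for constitutive or tetracycline-inducible protein expression in mammalian cells. It adds a C-terminal 3C-mVenus-Twin-Strep fusion to any inserted coding sequence. In bacteria it replicates from a high-copy ColE1/pUC-type origin and is selected with ampicillin through the bla gene. The backbone outside the viral region also carries an SV40 promoter, gpt fragments and SV40 small t intron/poly(A) sequences, along with fragments of pBR322 elements. These appear to be remnants of the parental plasmid rather than functional parts of the payload.

The viral cassette runs from a truncated 5' LTR through the Ψ packaging signal, a gag fragment, the RRE and the cPPT/CTS to a self-inactivating ΔU3 3' LTR. These elements allow genome packaging, Rev-dependent export and integration into target cells without reconstituting an active viral promoter. Expression is driven by the CMV immediate early enhancer/promoter followed by two tet operator sites (CMV-MIE-TetO2). This arrangement would be expected to give constitutive transcription in ordinary cells and repressible, tetracycline-inducible transcription in cells expressing the Tet repressor.

Genes are inserted between EcoRI/AgeI and KpnI/XhoI sites, currently occupied by a 12 bp dummy insert. Downstream lie a 3C protease cleavage site, mVenus and a Twin-Strep tag, followed by a WPRE that enhances transcript expression. The 3C site is listed in the catalogue entry but not annotated in the feature table. mVenus serves as the fluorescent marker for identifying transduced cells and monitoring expression, and the Twin-Strep tag permits Strep-Tactin affinity purification. The 3C site allows removal of both after purification. The associated work describes lentiviral transduction for scalable production of soluble and membrane proteins.
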