Addgene plasmid #113891: pHR-CMV-TetO2_3C-mVenus-Twin-Strep
Purpose: (Empty Backbone) Mammalian (inducible) protein expression, C-terminal 3C-mVenus-Twin-Strep fusion
Depositing lab: A. Radu Aricescu. Depositing organization: University of Oxford. Publication: Lentiviral transduction of mammalian cells for fast, scalable and high-level production of soluble and membrane proteins. Elegheert J, Behiels E, Bishop B, Scott S, Woolley RE, Griffiths SC, Byrne EFX, Chang VT, Stuart DI, Jones EY, Siebold C, Aricescu AR. Nat Protoc. 2018 Nov 19. pii: 10.1038/s41596-018-0075-9. doi: 10.1038/s41596-018-0075-9. PubMed 30455477.
Backbone
  Vector backbone: pHR-CMV-TetO2
  Vector type: Lentiviral
  Selectable markers: mVenus
  Tag / fusion protein: 3C-mVenus-Twin-Strep (C terminal on backbone)
Growth in bacteria
  Bacterial resistance: Ampicillin, 100 μg/mL
  Growth temperature: 37°C
  Growth strain: NEB Stable
  Copy number: High Copy
Gene/Insert
  Gene/Insert name: None
  Promoter: CMV-MIE-TetO2
  Tag / fusion protein: 3C-mVenus-Twin-Strep (C terminal on backbone)
  Cloning method: Restriction Enzyme; 5′ cloning site EcoRI, AgeI (not destroyed); 3′ cloning site KpnI, XhoI (not destroyed)
  Sequencing primers: 5′ CGTCGTCGTGCTCGTTTAGTG; 3′ GAACAGCTCCTCGCCCTTGCTCAC
Terms and licenses: Academic/Nonprofit Terms; Industry Terms: Not Available to Industry
Depositor comments: This empty backbone contains a 12bp dummy insert.
How to cite: pHR-CMV-TetO2_3C-mVenus-Twin-Strep was a gift from A. Radu Aricescu (Addgene plasmid # 113891 ; http://n2t.net/addgene:113891 ; RRID:Addgene_113891)
